>Addgene plasmid #159550 | R989-X30-566: His6-MBP-tev-G-Hs.KRAS4b(1-188) G13D | addgene full sequence | sequence record 313263 | Addgene NGS Result
TTAATACGACTCACTATAGGGGAATTGTGAGCGGATAACAATTCCCCTCTAGAAATAATTTTGTTTAACT
TTAAGAAGGAGATATACATATGAGATCCCATCACCATCACCATCACGGCAAAATCGAAGAAGGTAAACTG
GTAATCTGGATTAACGGCGATAAAGGCTATAACGGTCTCGCTGAAGTCGGTAAGAAATTCGAGAAAGATA
CCGGAATTAAAGTCACCGTTGAGCATCCGGATAAACTGGAAGAGAAATTCCCACAGGTTGCGGCAACTGG
CGATGGCCCTGACATTATCTTCTGGGCACACGACCGCTTTGGTGGCTACGCTCAATCTGGCCTGTTGGCT
GAAATCACCCCGGACAAAGCGTTCCAGGACAAGCTGTATCCGTTTACCTGGGATGCCGTACGTTACAACG
GCAAGCTGATTGCTTACCCGATCGCTGTTGAAGCGTTATCGCTGATTTATAACAAAGATCTGCTGCCGAA
CCCGCCAAAAACCTGGGAAGAGATCCCGGCGCTGGATAAAGAACTGAAAGCGAAAGGTAAGAGCGCGCTG
ATGTTCAACCTGCAAGAACCGTACTTCACCTGGCCGCTGATTGCTGCTGACGGGGGTTATGCGTTCAAGT
ATGAAAACGGCAAGTACGACATTAAAGACGTGGGCGTGGATAACGCTGGCGCGAAAGCGGGTCTGACCTT
CCTGGTTGACCTGATTAAAAACAAACACATGAATGCAGACACCGATTACTCCATCGCAGAAGCTGCCTTT
AATAAAGGCGAAACAGCGATGACCATCAACGGCCCGTGGGCATGGTCCAACATCGACACCAGCAAAGTGA
ATTATGGTGTAACGGTACTGCCGACCTTCAAGGGTCAACCATCCAAACCGTTCGTTGGCGTGCTGAGCGC
AGGTATTAACGCCGCCAGTCCGAACAAAGAGCTGGCAAAAGAGTTCCTCGAAAACTATCTGCTGACTGAT
GAAGGTCTGGAAGCGGTTAATAAAGACAAACCGCTGGGTGCCGTAGCGCTGAAGTCTTACGAGGAAGAGT
TGGCGAAAGATCCACGTATTGCCGCCACCATGGAAAACGCCCAGAAAGGTGAAATCATGCCGAACATCCC
GCAGATGTCCGCTTTCTGGTATGCCGTGCGTACTGCGGTGATCAACGCCGCCAGCGGTCGTCAGACTGTC
GATGAAGCCCTGAAAGACGCGCAGACTAATTCGGGATCTGATATCACAAGTTTGTACAAAAAAGTTGGCG
AAAACCTGTACTTCCAAGGCATGACTGAATATAAACTTGTGGTAGTTGGAGCTGGTGACGTAGGCAAGAG
TGCCTTGACGATACAGCTAATTCAGAATCATTTTGTGGACGAATATGATCCAACAATAGAGGATTCCTAC
AGGAAGCAAGTAGTAATTGATGGAGAAACCTGTCTCTTGGATATTCTCGACACAGCAGGTCAAGAGGAGT
ACAGTGCAATGAGGGACCAGTACATGAGGACTGGGGAGGGCTTTCTTTGTGTATTTGCCATAAATAATAC
TAAATCATTTGAAGATATTCACCATTATAGAGAACAAATTAAAAGAGTTAAGGACTCTGAAGATGTACCT
ATGGTCCTAGTAGGAAATAAATGTGATTTGCCTTCTAGAACAGTAGACACAAAACAGGCTCAGGACTTAG
CAAGAAGTTATGGAATTCCTTTTATTGAAACATCAGCAAAGACAAGACAGGGTGTTGATGATGCCTTCTA
TACATTAGTTCGAGAAATTCGAAAACATAAAGAAAAGATGAGCAAAGATGGTAAAAAGAAGAAAAAGAAG
TCAAAGACAAAGTGTGTAATTATGTAATCAACTTTCTTGTACAAAGTGGTGATATCGCTAGCTAGATAGC
TAGAAGCTTGCGGCCGCACAGCTGTATACACGTGCAAGCCAGCCAGAACTCGCTCCTGAAGACCCAGAGG
ATCTCGAGCACCACCACCACCACCACTAATGTTAATTAAGTTGGGCGTTCCTAGGCTGATAAAACAGAAT
TTGCCTGGCGGCAGTAGCGCGGTGGTCCCACCTGACCCCATGCCGAACTCAGAAGTGAAACGCCGTAGCG
CCGATGGTAGTGTGGGGTCTCCCCATGCGAGAGTAGGGAACTGCCAGGCATCAAATAAAACGAAAGGCTC
AGTCGAAAGACTGGGCCTTTCGTTTTATCTGTTGTTTGTCGGTGAACGCTCTCCTGAGTAGGACAAATCC
GCCGGGAGCGGATTTGAACGTTGCGAAGCAACGGCCCGGAGGGTGGCGGGCAGGACGCCCGCCATAAACT
GCCAGGCATCAAATTAAGCAGAAGGCCATCCTGACGGATGGCCTTTTTGCGTTTCTACAAACTCTTTTGT
TTATTTTTCTAAATACATTCAAATATGTATCCGCTGAGCAATAACTAGCATAACCCCTTGGGGCCTCTAA
ACGGGTCTTGAGGGGTTTTTTGCTGAAAGGAGGAACTATATCCGGATTGGCGAATGGG
[124 nt withheld, positions 2509-2632]
C
[91 nt withheld, positions 2634-2724]
A
[49 nt withheld, positions 2726-2774]
CCTTTGACGTTGGAGTCCACGTTCTTT
[37 nt withheld, positions 2802-2838]
ACCCTATCTCGGTCTATTCTTTTGATTTATAAGGGATTTTGCCGATTTCGGCCTATTGGTTAAAAAATGA
GCTGATTTAACAAAAATTTAACGCGAATTTTAACAAAATATTAACGTTTACAATTTCTGGCGGCACGATG
GCATGAGATTATCAAAAAGGATCTTCACCTAGATCCTTTTAAATTAAAAATGAAGTTTTAAATCAATCTA
AAGTATATATGAGTAAACTTGGTCTGACAGTTACCAATGCTTAATCAGTGAGGCACCTATCTCAGCGATC
TGTCTATTTCGTTCATCCATAGTTGCCTGACTCCCCGTCGTGTAGATAACTACGATACGGGAGGGCTTAC
CATCTGGCCCCAGTGCTGCAATGATACCGCGAGACCCACGCTCACCGGCTCCAGATTTATCAGCAATAAA
CCAGCCAGCCGGAAGGGCCGAGCGCAGAAGTGGTCCTGCAACTTTATCCGCCTCCATCCAGTCTATTAAT
TGTTGCCGGGAAGCTAGAGTAAGTAGTTCGCCAGTTAATAGTTTGCGCAACGTTGTTGCCATTGCTACAG
GCATCGTGGTGTCACGCTCGTCGTTTGGTATGGCTTCATTCAGCTCCGGTTCCCAACGATCAAGGCGAGT
TACATGATCCCCCATGTTGTGCAAAAAAGCGGTTAGCTCCTTCGGTCCTCCGATCGTTGTCAGAAGTAAG
TTGGCCGCAGTGTTATCACTCATGGTTATGGCAGCACTGCATAATTCTCTTACTGTCATGCCATCCGTAA
GATGCTTTTCTGTGACTGGTGAGTACTCAACCAAGTCATTCTGAGAATAGTGTATGCGGCGACCGAGTTG
CTCTTGCCCGGCGTCAATACGGGATAATACCGCGCCACATAGCAGAACTTTAAAAGTGCTCATCATTGGA
AAACGTTCTTCGGGGCGAAAACTCTCAAGGATCTTACCGCTGTTGAGATCCAGTTCGATGTAACCCACTC
GTGCACCCAACTGATCTTCAGCATCTTTTACTTTCACCAGCGTTTCTGGGTGAGCAAAAACAGGAAGGCA
AAATGCCGCAAAAAAGGGAATAAGGGCGACACGGAAATGTTGAATACTCATACTCTTCCTTTTTCAATCA
TGATTGAAGCATTTATCAGGGTTATTGTCTCATGAGCGGATACATATTTGAATGTATTTAGAAAAATAAA
CAAATAGGTCATGACCAAAATCCCTTAACGTGAGTTTTCGTTCCACTGAGCGTCAGACCCCGTAGAAAAG
ATCAAAGGATCTTCTTGAGATCCTTTTTTTCTGCGCGTAATCTGCTGCTTGCAAACAAAAAAACCACCGC
TACCAGCGGTGGTTTGTTTGCCGGATCAAGAGCTACCAACTCTTTTTCCGAAGGTAACTGGCTTCAGCAG
AGCGCAGATACCAAATACTGTCCTTCTAGTGTAGCCGTAGTTAGGCCACCACTTCAAGAACTCTGTAGCA
CCGCCTACATACCTCGCTCTGCTAATCCTGTTACCAGTGGCTGCTGCCAGTGGCGATAAGTCGTGTCTTA
CCGGGTTGGACTCAAGACGATAGTTACCGGATAAGGCGCAGCGGTCGGGCTGAACGGGGGGTTCGTGCAC
ACAGCCCAGCTTGGAGCGAACGACCTACACCGAACTGAGATACCTACAGCGTGAGCTATGAGAAAGCGCC
ACGCTTCCCGAAGGGAGAAAGGCGGACAGGTATCCGGTAAGCGGCAGGGTCGGAACAGGAGAGCGCACGA
GGGAGCTTCCAGGGGGAAACGCCTGGTATCTTTATAGTCCTGTCGGGTTTCGCCACCTCTGACTTGAGCG
TCGATTTTTGTGATGCTCGTCAGGGGGGCGGAGCCTATGGAAAAACGCCAGCAACGCGGCCTTTTTACGG
TTCCTGGCCTTTTGCTGGCCTTTTGCTCACATGTTCTTTCCTGCGTTATCCCCTGATTCTGTGGATAACC
GTATTACCGCCTTTGAGTGAGCTGATACCGCTCGCCGCAGCCGAACGACCGAGCGCAGCGAGTCAGTGAG
CGAGGAAGCGGAAGAGCGCCTGATGCGGTATTTTCTCCTTACGCATCTGTGCGGTATTTCACACCGCAAT
GGTGCACTCTCAGTACAATCTGCTCTGATGCCGCATAGTTAAGCCAGTATACACTCCGCTATCGCTACGT
GACTGGGTCATGGCTGCGCCCCGACACCCGCCAACACCCGCTGACGCGCCCTGACGGGCTTGTCTGCTCC
CGGCATCCGCTTACAGACAAGCTGTGACCGTCTCCGGGAGCTGCATGTGTCAGAGGTTTTCACCGTCATC
ACCGAAACGCGCGAGGCAGCTGCGGTAAAGCTCATCAGCGTGGTCGTGAAGCGATTCACAGATGTCTGCC
TGTTCATCCGCGTCCAGCTCGTTGAGTTTCTCCAGAAGCGTTAATGTCTGGCTTCTGATAAAGCGGGCCA
TGTTAAGGGCGGTTTTTTCCTGTTTGGTCACTGATGCCTCCGTGTAAGGGGGATTTCTGTTCATGGGGGT
AATGATACCGATGAAACGAGAGAGGATGCTCACGATACGGGTTACTGATGATGAACATGCCCGGTTACTG
GAACGTTGTGAGGGTAAACAACTGGCGGTATGGATGCGGCGGGACCAGAGAAAAATCACTCAGGGTCAAT
GCCAGCGCTTCGTTAATACAGATGTAGGTGTTCCACAGGGTAGCCAGCAGCATCCTGCGATGCAGATCCG
GAACATAATGGTGCAGGGCGCTGACTTCCGCGTTTCCAGACTTTACGAAACACGGAAACCGAAGACCATT
CATGTTGTTGCTCAGGTCGCAGACGTTTTGCAGCAGCAGTCGCTTCACGTTCGCTCGCGTATCGGTGATT
CATTCTGCTAACCAGTAAGGCAACCCCGCCAGCCTAGCCGGGTCCTCAACGACAGGAGCACGATCATGCT
AGTCATGCCCCGCGCCCACCGGAAGGAGCTGACTGGGTTGAAGGCTCTCAAGGGCATCGGTCGAGATCCC
GGTGCCTAATGAGTGAGCTAACTTACATTAATTGCGTTGCGCTCACTGCCCGCTTTCCAGTCGGGAAACC
TGTCGTGCCAGCTGCATTAATGAATCGGCCAACGCGCGGGGAGAGGCGGTTTGCGTATTGGGCGCCAGGG
TGGTTTTTCTTTTCACCAGTGAGACGGGCAACAGCTGATTGCCCTTCACCGCCTGGCCCTGAGAGAGTTG
CAGCAAGCGGTCCACGCTGGTTTGCCCCAGCAGGCGAAAATCCTGTTTGATGGTGGTTAACGGCGGGATA
TAACATGAGCTGTCTTCGGTATCGTCGTATCCCACTACCGAGATGTCCGCACCAACGCGCAGCCCGGACT
CGGTAATGGCGCGCATTGCGCCCAGCGCCATCTGATCGTTGGCAACCAGCATCGCAGTGGGAACGATGCC
CTCATTCAGCATTTGCATGGTTTGTTGAAAACCGGACATGGCACTCCAGTCGCCTTCCCGTTCCGCTATC
GGCTGAATTTGATTGCGAGTGAGATATTTATGCCAGCCAGCCAGACGCAGACGCGCCGAGACAGAACTTA
ATGGGCCCGCTAACAGCGCGATTTGCTGGTGACCCAATGCGACCAGATGCTCCACGCCCAGTCGCGTACC
GTCTTCATGGGAGAAAATAATACTGTTGATGGGTGTCTGGTCAGAGACATCAAGAAATAACGCCGGAACA
TTAGTGCAGGCAGCTTCCACAGCAATGGCATCCTGGTCATCCAGCGGATAGTTAATGATCAGCCCACTGA
CGCGTTGCGCGAGAAGATTGTGCACCGCCGCTTTACAGGCTTCGACGCCGCTTCGTTCTACCATCGACAC
CACCACGCTGGCACCCAGTTGATCGGCGCGAGATTTAATCGCCGCGACAATTTGCGACGGCGCGTGCAGG
GCCAGACTGGAGGTGGCAACGCCAATCAGCAACGACTGTTTGCCCGCCAGTTGTTGTGCCACGCGGTTGG
GAATGTAATTCAGCTCCGCCATCGCCGCTTCCACTTTTTCCCGCGTTTTCGCAGAAACGTGGCTGGCCTG
GTTCACCACGCGGGAAACGGTCTGATAAGAGACACCGGCATACTCTGCGACATCGTATAACGTTACTGGT
TTCACATTCACCACCCTGAATTGACTCTCTTCCGGGCGCTATCATGCCATACCGCGAAAGGTTTTGCGCC
ATTCGATGGTGTCCGGGATCTCGACGCTCTCCCTTATGCGACTCCTGCATTAGGAAGCAGCCCAGTAGTA
GGTTGAGGCCGTTGAGCACCGCCGCCGCAAGGAATGGTGCATGCAAGGAGATGGCGCCCAACAGTCCCCC
GGCCACGGGGCCTGCCACCATACCCACGCCGAAACAAGCGCTCATGAGCCCGAAGTGGCGAGCCCGATCT
TCCCCATCGGTGATGTCGGCGATATAGGCGCCAGCAACCGCACCTGTGGCGCCGGTGATGCCGGCCACGA
TGCGTCCGGCGTAGAGGATCGAGATCGATCTCGATCCCGCGAAA
Features (pLannotate 1.2.2; 27 found; start..end, strand, type, name):
      2..20      +  promoter       T7 promoter: promoter for bacteriophage T7 RNA polymerase
     21..45      +  protein_bind   lac operator: The lac repressor binds to the lac operator to inhibit transcription in E. coli. This inhibition can be relieved by adding lactose or isopropyl-β-D-thiogalactopyranoside (IPTG). lac repressor encoded by lacI
     60..82      +  RBS            RBS: efficient ribosome binding site from bacteriophage T7 gene 10 (Olins and Rangwala, 1989)
     99..116     +  CDS            7xHis (fragment): 6xHis affinity tag
    120..1217    +  CDS            MBP: maltose binding protein from E. coli; malE (mutated); This version of the gene does not encode a signal sequence, so MBP will remain in the cytosol.
   1237..1254    +  protein_bind   attB1 (fragment): mutant version of attB; core recombination site for the Gateway® BP reaction BP Clonase™
   1260..1276    +  CDS            TEV site (fragment): tobacco etch virus (TEV) protease recognition and cleavage site
   1281..1847    +  CDS            K-Ras: human small GTPase proto-oncoprotein
   1852..1869    -  protein_bind   attB2 (fragment): mutant version of attB; core recombination site for the Gateway® BP reaction BP Clonase™
   1969..1986    +  CDS            9xHis (fragment): 9xHis affinity tag
   2033..2148    +  ncRNA          5S rRNA: Accession: RF00001 - 5S ribosomal RNA
   2152..2238    +  terminator     rrnB T1 terminator: Escherichia coli rrnB; transcription terminator T1 from the E. coli rrnB gene
   2330..2357    +  terminator     rrnB T2 terminator: transcription terminator T2 from the E. coli rrnB gene
   2376..2415    +  promoter       AmpR promoter (fragment): bla
   2425..2472    +  terminator     T7 terminator: transcription terminator for bacteriophage T7 RNA polymerase
   2509..2964    +  rep_origin     f1 ori (sequence partly withheld): f1 bacteriophage origin of replication; arrow indicates direction of (+) strand synthesis
   3079..3939    -  CDS            AmpR: β-lactamase; bla; confers resistance to ampicillin, carbenicillin, and related antibiotics
   3940..4032    -  promoter       AmpR promoter: bla
   4113..4701    +  rep_origin     ori: high-copy-number ColE1/pMB1/pBR322/pUC origin of replication
   4887..5026    -  misc_feature   bom: basis of mobility region from pBR322
   5128..5319    -  CDS            rop: Rop protein, which maintains plasmids at low copy number; rop
   5336..5716    +  CDS            YPB1_ECOLX: Protein predicted: Swiss-Prot protein existence level 4. From Escherichia coli.
   5778..5842    -  CDS            TcR (fragment): tetracycline efflux protein; tet; confers resistance to tetracycline
   5857..5878    -  protein_bind   CAP binding site: CAP binding activates transcription in the presence of cAMP. E. coli catabolite activator protein
   5891..6973    -  CDS            lacI: lac repressor; lacI; The lac repressor binds to the lac operator to inhibit transcription in E. coli. This inhibition can be relieved by adding lactose or isopropyl-β-D-thiogalactopyranoside (IPTG).
   6974..7051    -  promoter       lacI promoter: lacI
   7059..7338    -  CDS            TcR (fragment): tetracycline efflux protein; tet; confers resistance to tetracycline
