[The description below was written by a language model from this plasmid's Addgene catalogue record and pLannotate feature annotations shown in this document.]
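Description:
R989-X30-566 is a bacterial expression plasmid built on the pDest-566 Gateway destination backbone for producing a human KRAS4b oncogenic mutant in E. coli. It is a 7,362 nt ampicillin-resistant vector carrying a ColE1/pBR322-type origin together with the rop gene and bom region. This fits its listing as low copy, since Rop holds down plasmid copy number. An f1 origin is also present, and short tetracycline-resistance fragments appear to be nonfunctional leftovers from the pBR322-derived backbone.

Expression is driven by a T7 promoter with an adjacent lac operator and the phage T7 gene 10 ribosome binding site. A plasmid-borne lacI gene supplies repressor, so transcription requires a host providing T7 RNA polymerase and is induced with IPTG. The open reading frame begins with a His6 tag and a cytosolic maltose binding protein lacking its signal sequence. It continues through the attB1 scar left by Gateway recombination and a TEV protease cleavage site into KRAS4b residues 1–188 carrying the G13D substitution. The "G" in the construct name indicates a glycine preceding the KRAS sequence, presumably the residue left after TEV cleavage. The insert is followed by attB2, and the downstream His-tag fragment annotated beyond it is probably not part of the intended product. The rrnB T1/T2 and T7 terminators follow.

MBP typically aids solubility and the His6 tag allows metal-affinity purification, after which TEV digestion releases nearly native KRAS. The record states the purpose only as E. coli protein expression. The associated publication concerns producing KRAS4b for biophysical studies.
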