Addgene plasmid #159550: R989-X30-566: His6-MBP-tev-G-Hs.KRAS4b(1-188) G13D
Purpose: E. coli protein expression of His6-MBP-tev-G-Hs.KRAS4b(1-188) G13D
Depositing lab: Dominic Esposito. Depositing organization: National Cancer Institute (NCI). Publication: Farnesylated and methylated KRAS4b: high yield production of protein suitable for biophysical studies of prenylated protein-lipid interactions. Gillette WK, Esposito D, Abreu Blanco M, Alexander P, Bindu L, Bittner C, Chertov O, Frank PH, Grose C, Jones JE, Meng Z, Perkins S, Van Q, Ghirlando R, Fivash M, Nissley DV, McCormick F, Holderfield M, Stephen AG. Sci Rep. 2015 Nov 2;5:15916. doi: 10.1038/srep15916. PubMed 26522388.
Backbone
  Vector backbone: pDest-566
  Vector type: Bacterial Expression
Growth in bacteria
  Bacterial resistance: Ampicillin, 100 μg/mL
  Growth temperature: 37°C
  Growth strain: DH5alpha
  Copy number: Low Copy
Gene/Insert
  Gene/Insert name: His6-MBP-tev-G-Hs.KRAS4b(1-188) G13D
  Species: H. sapiens (human)
  Mutation: G13D
  Entrez Gene: KRAS (a.k.a. 'C-K-RAS, C-K-RAS, CFC2, K-RAS2A, K-RAS2B, K-RAS4A, K-RAS4B, K-Ras, K-Ras 2, KI-RAS, KRAS1, KRAS2, NS, NS3, OES, RALD, RASK2, c-Ki-ras, c-Ki-ras2)
  Tag / fusion protein: His6-MBP-tev (N terminal on insert)
  Cloning method: Gateway Cloning
Terms and licenses: Academic/Nonprofit Terms; Industry Terms: Not Available to Industry
How to cite: R989-X30-566: His6-MBP-tev-G-Hs.KRAS4b(1-188) G13D was a gift from Dominic Esposito (Addgene plasmid # 159550 ; http://n2t.net/addgene:159550 ; RRID:Addgene_159550)
